>Addgene plasmid #162124 | LentiCRISPR v2-sgAMPK alpha2 clone3 | addgene full sequence | sequence record 322889 | Addgene NGS Result
GTCGACGGATCGGGAGATCTCCCGATCCCCTATGGTGCACTCTCAGTACAATCTGCTCTGATGCCGCATA
GTTAAGCCAGTATCTGCTCCCTGCTTGTGTGTTGGAGGTCGCTGAGTAGTGCGCGAGCAAAATTTAAGCT
ACAACAAGGCAAGGCTTGACCGACAATTGCATGAAGAATCTGCTTAGGGTTAGGCGTTTTGCGCTGCTTC
GCGATGTACGGGCCAGATATACGCGTTGACATTGATTATTGACTAGTTATTAATAGTAATCAATTACGGG
GTCATTAGTTCATAGCCCATATATGGAGTTCCGCGTTACATAACTTACGGTAAATGGCCCGCCTGGCTGA
CCGCCCAACGACCCCCGCCCATTGACGTCAATAATGACGTATGTTCCCATAGTAACGCCAATAGGGACTT
TCCATTGACGTCAATGGGTGGAGTATTTACGGTAAACTGCCCACTTGGCAGTACATCAAGTGTATCATAT
GCCAAGTACGCCCCCTATTGACGTCAATGACGGTAAATGGCCCGCCTGGCATTATGCCCAGTACATGACC
TTATGGGACTTTCCTACTTGGCAGTACATCTACGTATTAGTCATCGCTATTACCATGGTGATGCGGTTTT
GGCAGTACATCAATGGGCGTGGATAGCGGTTTGACTCACGGGGATTTCCAAGTCTCCACCCCATTGACGT
CAATGGGAGTTTGTTTTGGCACCAAAATCAACGGGACTTTCCAAAATGTCGTAACAACTCCGCCCCATTG
ACGCAAATGGGCGGTAGGCGTGTACGGTGGGAGGTCTATATAAGCAGCGCGTTTTGCCTGTACTGGGTCT
CTCTGGTTAGACCAGATCTGAGCCTGGGAGCTCTCTGGCTAACTAGGGAACCCACTGCTTAAGCCTCAAT
AAAGCTTGCCTTGAGTGCTTCAAGTAGTGTGTGCCCGTCTGTTGTGTGACTCTGGTAACTAGAGATCCCT
CAGACCCTTTTAGTCAGTGTGGAAAATCTCTAGCAGTGGCGCCCGAACAGGGACTTGAAAGCGAAAGGGA
AACCAGAGGAGCTCTCTCGACGCAGGACTCGGCTTGCTGAAGCGCGCACGGCAAGAGGCGAGGGGCGGCG
ACTGGTGAGTACGCCAAAAATTTTGACTAGCGGAGGCTAGAAGGAGAGAGATGGGTGCGAGAGCGTCAGT
ATTAAGCGGGGGAGAATTAGATCGCGATGGGAAAAAATTCGGTTAAGGCCAGGGGGAAAGAAAAAATATA
AATTAAAACATATAGTATGGGCAAGCAGGGAGCTAGAACGATTCGCAGTTAATCCTGGCCTGTTAGAAAC
ATCAGAAGGCTGTAGACAAATACTGGGACAGCTACAACCATCCCTTCAGACAGGATCAGAAGAACTTAGA
TCATTATATAATACAGTAGCAACCCTCTATTGTGTGCATCAAAGGATAGAGATAAAAGACACCAAGGAAG
CTTTAGACAAGATAGAGGAAGAGCAAAACAAAAGTAAGACCACCGCACAGCAAGCGGCCGCTGATCTTCA
GACCTGGAGGAGGAGATATGAGGGACAATTGGAGAAGTGAATTATATAAATATAAAGTAGTAAAAATTGA
ACCATTAGGAGTAGCACCCACCAAGGCAAAGAGAAGAGTGGTGCAGAGAGAAAAAAGAGCAGTGGGAATA
GGAGCTTTGTTCCTTGGGTTCTTGGGAGCAGCAGGAAGCACTATGGGCGCAGCGTCAATGACGCTGACGG
TACAGGCCAGACAATTATTGTCTGGTATAGTGCAGCAGCAGAACAATTTGCTGAGGGCTATTGAGGCGCA
ACAGCATCTGTTGCAACTCACAGTCTGGGGCATCAAGCAGCTCCAGGCAAGAATCCTGGCTGTGGAAAGA
TACCTAAAGGATCAACAGCTCCTGGGGATTTGGGGTTGCTCTGGAAAACTCATTTGCACCACTGCTGTGC
CTTGGAATGCTAGTTGGAGTAATAAATCTCTGGAACAGATTTGGAATCACACGACCTGGATGGAGTGGGA
CAGAGAAATTAACAATTACACAAGCTTAATACACTCCTTAATTGAAGAATCGCAAAACCAGCAAGAAAAG
AATGAACAAGAATTATTGGAATTAGATAAATGGGCAAGTTTGTGGAATTGGTTTAACATAACAAATTGGC
TGTGGTATATAAAATTATTCATAATGATAGTAGGAGGCTTGGTAGGTTTAAGAATAGTTTTTGCTGTACT
TTCTATAGTGAATAGAGTTAGGCAGGGATATTCACCATTATCGTTTCAGACCCACCTCCCAACCCCGAGG
GGACCCGACAGGCCCGAAGGAATAGAAGAAGAAGGTGGAGAGAGAGACAGAGACAGATCCATTCGATTAG
TGAACGGATCGGCACTGCGTGCGCCAATTCTGCAGACAAATGGCAGTATTCATCCACAATTTTAAAAGAA
AAGGGGGGATTGGGGGGTACAGTGCAGGGGAAAGAATAGTAGACATAATAGCAACAGACATACAAACTAA
AGAATTACAAAAACAAATTACAAAAATTCAAAATTTTCGGGTTTATTACAGGGACAGCAGAGATCCAGTT
TGGTTAATTAAGGTACCGAGGGCCTATTTCCCATGATTCCTTCATATTTGCATATACGATACAAGGCTGT
TAGAGAGATAATTAGAATTAATTTGACTGTAAACACAAAGATATTAGTACAAAATACGTGACGTAGAAAG
TAATAATTTCTTGGGTAGTTTGCAGTTTTAAAATTATGTTTTAAAATGGACTATCATATGCTTACCGTAA
CTTGAAAGTATTTCGATTTCTTGGCTTTATATATCTTGTGGAAAGGACGAAACACCGACTTACAGTTTGA
TAATATGGTTTTAGAGCTAGAAATAGCAAGTTAAAATAAGGCTAGTCCGTTATCAACTTGAAAAAGTGGC
ACCGAGTCGGTGCTTTTTTGAATTCGCTAGCTAGGTCTTGAAAGGAGTGGGAATTGGCTCCGGTGCCCGT
CAGTGGGCAGAGCGCACATCGCCCACAGTCCCCGAGAAGTTGGGGGGAGGGGTCGGCAATTGATCCGGTG
CCTAGAGAAGGTGGCGCGGGGTAAACTGGGAAAGTGATGTCGTGTACTGGCTCCGCCTTTTTCCCGAGGG
TGGGGGAGAACCGTATATAAGTGCAGTAGTCGCCGTGAACGTTCTTTTTCGCAACGGGTTTGCCGCCAGA
ACACAGGACCGGTTCTAGAGCGCTGCCACCATGGACAAGAAGTACAGCATCGGCCTGGACATCGGCACCA
ACTCTGTGGGCTGGGCCGTGATCACCGACGAGTACAAGGTGCCCAGCAAGAAATTCAAGGTGCTGGGCAA
CACCGACCGGCACAGCATCAAGAAGAACCTGATCGGAGCCCTGCTGTTCGACAGCGGCGAAACAGCCGAG
GCCACCCGGCTGAAGAGAACCGCCAGAAGAAGATACACCAGACGGAAGAACCGGATCTGCTATCTGCAAG
AGATCTTCAGCAACGAGATGGCCAAGGTGGACGACAGCTTCTTCCACAGACTGGAAGAGTCCTTCCTGGT
GGAAGAGGATAAGAAGCACGAGCGGCACCCCATCTTCGGCAACATCGTGGACGAGGTGGCCTACCACGAG
AAGTACCCCACCATCTACCACCTGAGAAAGAAACTGGTGGACAGCACCGACAAGGCCGACCTGCGGCTGA
TCTATCTGGCCCTGGCCCACATGATCAAGTTCCGGGGCCACTTCCTGATCGAGGGCGACCTGAACCCCGA
CAACAGCGACGTGGACAAGCTGTTCATCCAGCTGGTGCAGACCTACAACCAGCTGTTCGAGGAAAACCCC
ATCAACGCCAGCGGCGTGGACGCCAAGGCCATCCTGTCTGCCAGACTGAGCAAGAGCAGACGGCTGGAAA
ATCTGATCGCCCAGCTGCCCGGCGAGAAGAAGAATGGCCTGTTCGGAAACCTGATTGCCCTGAGCCTGGG
CCTGACCCCCAACTTCAAGAGCAACTTCGACCTGGCCGAGGATGCCAAACTGCAGCTGAGCAAGGACACC
TACGACGACGACCTGGACAACCTGCTGGCCCAGATCGGCGACCAGTACGCCGACCTGTTTCTGGCCGCCA
AGAACCTGTCCGACGCCATCCTGCTGAGCGACATCCTGAGAGTGAACACCGAGATCACCAAGGCCCCCCT
GAGCGCCTCTATGATCAAGAGATACGACGAGCACCACCAGGACCTGACCCTGCTGAAAGCTCTCGTGCGG
CAGCAGCTGCCTGAGAAGTACAAAGAGATTTTCTTCGACCAGAGCAAGAACGGCTACGCCGGCTACATTG
ACGGCGGAGCCAGCCAGGAAGAGTTCTACAAGTTCATCAAGCCCATCCTGGAAAAGATGGACGGCACCGA
GGAACTGCTCGTGAAGCTGAACAGAGAGGACCTGCTGCGGAAGCAGCGGACCTTCGACAACGGCAGCATC
CCCCACCAGATCCACCTGGGAGAGCTGCACGCCATTCTGCGGCGGCAGGAAGATTTTTACCCATTCCTGA
AGGACAACCGGGAAAAGATCGAGAAGATCCTGACCTTCCGCATCCCCTACTACGTGGGCCCTCTGGCCAG
GGGAAACAGCAGATTCGCCTGGATGACCAGAAAGAGCGAGGAAACCATCACCCCCTGGAACTTCGAGGAA
GTGGTGGACAAGGGCGCTTCCGCCCAGAGCTTCATCGAGCGGATGACCAACTTCGATAAGAACCTGCCCA
ACGAGAAGGTGCTGCCCAAGCACAGCCTGCTGTACGAGTACTTCACCGTGTATAACGAGCTGACCAAAGT
GAAATACGTGACCGAGGGAATGAGAAAGCCCGCCTTCCTGAGCGGCGAGCAGAAAAAGGCCATCGTGGAC
CTGCTGTTCAAGACCAACCGGAAAGTGACCGTGAAGCAGCTGAAAGAGGACTACTTCAAGAAAATCGAGT
GCTTCGACTCCGTGGAAATCTCCGGCGTGGAAGATCGGTTCAACGCCTCCCTGGGCACATACCACGATCT
GCTGAAAATTATCAAGGACAAGGACTTCCTGGACAATGAGGAAAACGAGGACATTCTGGAAGATATCGTG
CTGACCCTGACACTGTTTGAGGACAGAGAGATGATCGAGGAACGGCTGAAAACCTATGCCCACCTGTTCG
ACGACAAAGTGATGAAGCAGCTGAAGCGGCGGAGATACACCGGCTGGGGCAGGCTGAGCCGGAAGCTGAT
CAACGGCATCCGGGACAAGCAGTCCGGCAAGACAATCCTGGATTTCCTGAAGTCCGACGGCTTCGCCAAC
AGAAACTTCATGCAGCTGATCCACGACGACAGCCTGACCTTTAAAGAGGACATCCAGAAAGCCCAGGTGT
CCGGCCAGGGCGATAGCCTGCACGAGCACATTGCCAATCTGGCCGGCAGCCCCGCCATTAAGAAGGGCAT
CCTGCAGACAGTGAAGGTGGTGGACGAGCTCGTGAAAGTGATGGGCCGGCACAAGCCCGAGAACATCGTG
ATCGAAATGGCCAGAGAGAACCAGACCACCCAGAAGGGACAGAAGAACAGCCGCGAGAGAATGAAGCGGA
TCGAAGAGGGCATCAAAGAGCTGGGCAGCCAGATCCTGAAAGAACACCCCGTGGAAAACACCCAGCTGCA
GAACGAGAAGCTGTACCTGTACTACCTGCAGAATGGGCGGGATATGTACGTGGACCAGGAACTGGACATC
AACCGGCTGTCCGACTACGATGTGGACCATATCGTGCCTCAGAGCTTTCTGAAGGACGACTCCATCGACA
ACAAGGTGCTGACCAGAAGCGACAAGAACCGGGGCAAGAGCGACAACGTGCCCTCCGAAGAGGTCGTGAA
GAAGATGAAGAACTACTGGCGGCAGCTGCTGAACGCCAAGCTGATTACCCAGAGAAAGTTCGACAATCTG
ACCAAGGCCGAGAGAGGCGGCCTGAGCGAACTGGATAAGGCCGGCTTCATCAAGAGACAGCTGGTGGAAA
CCCGGCAGATCACAAAGCACGTGGCACAGATCCTGGACTCCCGGATGAACACTAAGTACGACGAGAATGA
CAAGCTGATCCGGGAAGTGAAAGTGATCACCCTGAAGTCCAAGCTGGTGTCCGATTTCCGGAAGGATTTC
CAGTTTTACAAAGTGCGCGAGATCAACAACTACCACCACGCCCACGACGCCTACCTGAACGCCGTCGTGG
GAACCGCCCTGATCAAAAAGTACCCTAAGCTGGAAAGCGAGTTCGTGTACGGCGACTACAAGGTGTACGA
CGTGCGGAAGATGATCGCCAAGAGCGAGCAGGAAATCGGCAAGGCTACCGCCAAGTACTTCTTCTACAGC
AACATCATGAACTTTTTCAAGACCGAGATTACCCTGGCCAACGGCGAGATCCGGAAGCGGCCTCTGATCG
AGACAAACGGCGAAACCGGGGAGATCGTGTGGGATAAGGGCCGGGATTTTGCCACCGTGCGGAAAGTGCT
GAGCATGCCCCAAGTGAATATCGTGAAAAAGACCGAGGTGCAGACAGGCGGCTTCAGCAAAGAGTCTATC
CTGCCCAAGAGGAACAGCGATAAGCTGATCGCCAGAAAGAAGGACTGGGACCCTAAGAAGTACGGCGGCT
TCGACAGCCCCACCGTGGCCTATTCTGTGCTGGTGGTGGCCAAAGTGGAAAAGGGCAAGTCCAAGAAACT
GAAGAGTGTGAAAGAGCTGCTGGGGATCACCATCATGGAAAGAAGCAGCTTCGAGAAGAATCCCATCGAC
TTTCTGGAAGCCAAGGGCTACAAAGAAGTGAAAAAGGACCTGATCATCAAGCTGCCTAAGTACTCCCTGT
TCGAGCTGGAAAACGGCCGGAAGAGAATGCTGGCCTCTGCCGGCGAACTGCAGAAGGGAAACGAACTGGC
CCTGCCCTCCAAATATGTGAACTTCCTGTACCTGGCCAGCCACTATGAGAAGCTGAAGGGCTCCCCCGAG
GATAATGAGCAGAAACAGCTGTTTGTGGAACAGCACAAGCACTACCTGGACGAGATCATCGAGCAGATCA
GCGAGTTCTCCAAGAGAGTGATCCTGGCCGACGCTAATCTGGACAAAGTGCTGTCCGCCTACAACAAGCA
CCGGGATAAGCCCATCAGAGAGCAGGCCGAGAATATCATCCACCTGTTTACCCTGACCAATCTGGGAGCC
CCTGCCGCCTTCAAGTACTTTGACACCACCATCGACCGGAAGAGGTACACCAGCACCAAAGAGGTGCTGG
ACGCCACCCTGATCCACCAGAGCATCACCGGCCTGTACGAGACACGGATCGACCTGTCTCAGCTGGGAGG
CGACAAGCGACCTGCCGCCACAAAGAAGGCTGGACAGGCTAAGAAGAAGAAAGATTACAAAGACGATGAC
GATAAGGGATCCGGCGCAACAAACTTCTCTCTGCTGAAACAAGCCGGAGATGTCGAAGAGAATCCTGGAC
CGACCGAGTACAAGCCCACGGTGCGCCTCGCCACCCGCGACGACGTCCCCAGGGCCGTACGCACCCTCGC
CGCCGCGTTCGCCGACTACCCCGCCACGCGCCACACCGTCGATCCGGACCGCCACATCGAGCGGGTCACC
GAGCTGCAAGAACTCTTCCTCACGCGCGTCGGGCTCGACATCGGCAAGGTGTGGGTCGCGGACGACGGCG
CCGCGGTGGCGGTCTGGACCACGCCGGAGAGCGTCGAAGCGGGGGCGGTGTTCGCCGAGATCGGCCCGCG
CATGGCCGAGTTGAGCGGTTCCCGGCTGGCCGCGCAGCAACAGATGGAAGGCCTCCTGGCGCCGCACCGG
CCCAAGGAGCCCGCGTGGTTCCTGGCCACCGTCGGAGTCTCGCCCGACCACCAGGGCAAGGGTCTGGGCA
GCGCCGTCGTGCTCCCCGGAGTGGAGGCGGCCGAGCGCGCCGGGGTGCCCGCCTTCCTGGAGACCTCCGC
GCCCCGCAACCTCCCCTTCTACGAGCGGCTCGGCTTCACCGTCACCGCCGACGTCGAGGTGCCCGAAGGA
CCGCGCACCTGGTGCATGACCCGCAAGCCCGGTGCCTGAACGCGTTAAGTCGACAATCAACCTCTGGATT
ACAAAATTTGTGAAAGATTGACTGGTATTCTTAACTATGTTGCTCCTTTTACGCTATGTGGATACGCTGC
TTTAATGCCTTTGTATCATGCTATTGCTTCCCGTATGGCTTTCATTTTCTCCTCCTTGTATAAATCCTGG
TTGCTGTCTCTTTATGAGGAGTTGTGGCCCGTTGTCAGGCAACGTGGCGTGGTGTGCACTGTGTTTGCTG
ACGCAACCCCCACTGGTTGGGGCATTGCCACCACCTGTCAGCTCCTTTCCGGGACTTTCGCTTTCCCCCT
CCCTATTGCCACGGCGGAACTCATCGCCGCCTGCCTTGCCCGCTGCTGGACAGGGGCTCGGCTGTTGGGC
ACTGACAATTCCGTGGTGTTGTCGGGGAAATCATCGTCCTTTCCTTGGCTGCTCGCCTGTGTTGCCACCT
GGATTCTGCGCGGGACGTCCTTCTGCTACGTCCCTTCGGCCCTCAATCCAGCGGACCTTCCTTCCCGCGG
CCTGCTGCCGGCTCTGCGGCCTCTTCCGCGTCTTCGCCTTCGCCCTCAGACGAGTCGGATCTCCCTTTGG
GCCGCCTCCCCGCGTCGACTTTAAGACCAATGACTTACAAGGCAGCTGTAGATCTTAGCCACTTTTTAAA
AGAAAAGGGGGGACTGGAAGGGCTAATTCACTCCCAACGAAGACAAGATCTGCTTTTTGCTTGTACTGGG
TCTCTCTGGTTAGACCAGATCTGAGCCTGGGAGCTCTCTGGCTAACTAGGGAACCCACTGCTTAAGCCTC
AATAAAGCTTGCCTTGAGTGCTTCAAGTAGTGTGTGCCCGTCTGTTGTGTGACTCTGGTAACTAGAGATC
CCTCAGACCCTTTTAGTCAGTGTGGAAAATCTCTAGCAGGGCCCGTTTAAACCCGCTGATCAGCCTCGAC
TGTGCCTTCTAGTTGCCAGCCATCTGTTGTTTGCCCCTCCCCCGTGCCTTCCTTGACCCTGGAAGGTGCC
ACTCCCACTGTCCTTTCCTAATAAAATGAGGAAATTGCATCGCATTGTCTGAGTAGGTGTCATTCTATTC
TGGGGGGTGGGGTGGGGCAGGACAGCAAGGGGGAGGATTGGGAAGACAATAGCAGGCATGCTGGGGATGC
GGTGGGCTCTATGGCTTCTGAGGCGGAAAGAACCAGCTGGGGCTCTAGGGGGTATCCCC
[124 nt withheld, positions 9300-9423]
C
[91 nt withheld, positions 9425-9515]
A
[49 nt withheld, positions 9517-9565]
CCTTTGACGTTGGAGTCCACGTTCTTT
[37 nt withheld, positions 9593-9629]
ACCCTATCTCGGTCTATTCTTTTGATTTATAAGGGATTTTGCCGATTTCGGCCTATTGGTTAAAAAATGA
GCTGATTTAACAAAAATTTAACGCGAATTAATTCTGTGGAATGTGTGTCAGTTAGGGTGTGGAAAGTCCC
CAGGCTCCCCAGCAGGCAGAAGTATGCAAAGCATGCATCTCAATTAGTCAGCAACCAGGTGTGGAAAGTC
CCCAGGCTCCCCAGCAGGCAGAAGTATGCAAAGCATGCATCTCAATTAGTCAGCAACCATAGTCCCGCCC
CTAACTCCGCCCATCCCGCCCCTAACTCCGCCCAGTTCCGCCCATTCTCCGCCCCATGGCTGACTAATTT
TTTTTATTTATGCAGAGGCCGAGGCCGCCTCTGCCTCTGAGCTATTCCAGAAGTAGTGAGGAGGCTTTTT
TGGAGGCCTAGGCTTTTGCAAAAAGCTCCCGGGAGCTTGTATATCCATTTTCGGATCTGATCAGCACGTG
TTGACAATTAATCATCGGCATAGTATATCGGCATAGTATAATACGACAAGGTGAGGAACTAAACCATGGC
CAAGTTGACCAGTGCCGTTCCGGTGCTCACCGCGCGCGACGTCGCCGGAGCGGTCGAGTTCTGGACCGAC
CGGCTCGGGTTCTCCCGGGACTTCGTGGAGGACGACTTCGCCGGTGTGGTCCGGGACGACGTGACCCTGT
TCATCAGCGCGGTCCAGGACCAGGTGGTGCCGGACAACACCCTGGCCTGGGTGTGGGTGCGCGGCCTGGA
CGAGCTGTACGCCGAGTGGTCGGAGGTCGTGTCCACGAACTTCCGGGACGCCTCCGGGCCGGCCATGACC
GAGATCGGCGAGCAGCCGTGGGGGCGGGAGTTCGCCCTGCGCGACCCGGCCGGCAACTGCGTGCACTTCG
TGGCCGAGGAGCAGGACTGACACGTGCTACGAGATTTCGATTCCACCGCCGCCTTCTATGAAAGGTTGGG
CTTCGGAATCGTTTTCCGGGACGCCGGCTGGATGATCCTCCAGCGCGGGGATCTCATGCTGGAGTTCTTC
GCCCACCCCAACTTGTTTATTGCAGCTTATAATGGTTACAAATAAAGCAATAGCATCACAAATTTCACAA
ATAAAGCATTTTTTTCACTGCATTCTAGTTGTGGTTTGTCCAAACTCATCAATGTATCTTATCATGTCTG
TATACCGTCGACCTCTAGCTAGAGCTTGGCGTAATCATGGTCATAGCTGTTTCCTGTGTGAAATTGTTAT
CCGCTCACAATTCCACACAACATACGAGCCGGAAGCATAAAGTGTAAAGCCTGGGGTGCCTAATGAGTGA
GCTAACTCACATTAATTGCGTTGCGCTCACTGCCCGCTTTCCAGTCGGGAAACCTGTCGTGCCAGCTGCA
TTAATGAATCGGCCAACGCGCGGGGAGAGGCGGTTTGCGTATTGGGCGCTCTTCCGCTTCCTCGCTCACT
GACTCGCTGCGCTCGGTCGTTCGGCTGCGGCGAGCGGTATCAGCTCACTCAAAGGCGGTAATACGGTTAT
CCACAGAATCAGGGGATAACGCAGGAAAGAACATGTGAGCAAAAGGCCAGCAAAAGGCCAGGAACCGTAA
AAAGGCCGCGTTGCTGGCGTTTTTCCATAGGCTCCGCCCCCCTGACGAGCATCACAAAAATCGACGCTCA
AGTCAGAGGTGGCGAAACCCGACAGGACTATAAAGATACCAGGCGTTTCCCCCTGGAAGCTCCCTCGTGC
GCTCTCCTGTTCCGACCCTGCCGCTTACCGGATACCTGTCCGCCTTTCTCCCTTCGGGAAGCGTGGCGCT
TTCTCATAGCTCACGCTGTAGGTATCTCAGTTCGGTGTAGGTCGTTCGCTCCAAGCTGGGCTGTGTGCAC
GAACCCCCCGTTCAGCCCGACCGCTGCGCCTTATCCGGTAACTATCGTCTTGAGTCCAACCCGGTAAGAC
ACGACTTATCGCCACTGGCAGCAGCCACTGGTAACAGGATTAGCAGAGCGAGGTATGTAGGCGGTGCTAC
AGAGTTCTTGAAGTGGTGGCCTAACTACGGCTACACTAGAAGAACAGTATTTGGTATCTGCGCTCTGCTG
AAGCCAGTTACCTTCGGAAAAAGAGTTGGTAGCTCTTGATCCGGCAAACAAACCACCGCTGGTAGCGGTG
GTTTTTTTGTTTGCAAGCAGCAGATTACGCGCAGAAAAAAAGGATCTCAAGAAGATCCTTTGATCTTTTC
TACGGGGTCTGACGCTCAGTGGAACGAAAACTCACGTTAAGGGATTTTGGTCATGAGATTATCAAAAAGG
ATCTTCACCTAGATCCTTTTAAATTAAAAATGAAGTTTTAAATCAATCTAAAGTATATATGAGTAAACTT
GGTCTGACAGTTACCAATGCTTAATCAGTGAGGCACCTATCTCAGCGATCTGTCTATTTCGTTCATCCAT
AGTTGCCTGACTCCCCGTCGTGTAGATAACTACGATACGGGAGGGCTTACCATCTGGCCCCAGTGCTGCA
ATGATACCGCGAGACCCACGCTCACCGGCTCCAGATTTATCAGCAATAAACCAGCCAGCCGGAAGGGCCG
AGCGCAGAAGTGGTCCTGCAACTTTATCCGCCTCCATCCAGTCTATTAATTGTTGCCGGGAAGCTAGAGT
AAGTAGTTCGCCAGTTAATAGTTTGCGCAACGTTGTTGCCATTGCTACAGGCATCGTGGTGTCACGCTCG
TCGTTTGGTATGGCTTCATTCAGCTCCGGTTCCCAACGATCAAGGCGAGTTACATGATCCCCCATGTTGT
GCAAAAAAGCGGTTAGCTCCTTCGGTCCTCCGATCGTTGTCAGAAGTAAGTTGGCCGCAGTGTTATCACT
CATGGTTATGGCAGCACTGCATAATTCTCTTACTGTCATGCCATCCGTAAGATGCTTTTCTGTGACTGGT
GAGTACTCAACCAAGTCATTCTGAGAATAGTGTATGCGGCGACCGAGTTGCTCTTGCCCGGCGTCAATAC
GGGATAATACCGCGCCACATAGCAGAACTTTAAAAGTGCTCATCATTGGAAAACGTTCTTCGGGGCGAAA
ACTCTCAAGGATCTTACCGCTGTTGAGATCCAGTTCGATGTAACCCACTCGTGCACCCAACTGATCTTCA
GCATCTTTTACTTTCACCAGCGTTTCTGGGTGAGCAAAAACAGGAAGGCAAAATGCCGCAAAAAAGGGAA
TAAGGGCGACACGGAAATGTTGAATACTCATACTCTTCCTTTTTCAATATTATTGAAGCATTTATCAGGG
TTATTGTCTCATGAGCGGATACATATTTGAATGTATTTAGAAAAATAAACAAATAGGGGTTCCGCGCACA
TTTCCCCGAAAAGTGCCACCTGAC
Features (pLannotate 1.2.2; 33 found; start..end, strand, type, name):
     31..83      -  misc_feature   bom (fragment): basis of mobility region from pBR322
    238..617     +  enhancer       CMV enhancer: human cytomegalovirus immediate early enhancer
    618..817     +  promoter       CMV promoter: human cytomegalovirus (CMV) immediate early promoter
    835..1015    +  LTR            5' LTR (truncated): truncated 5' long terminal repeat (LTR) from HIV-1
   1062..1187    +  misc_feature   HIV-1 Ψ: packaging signal of human immunodeficiency virus type 1
   1171..1534    +  CDS            HIV-1 gag (fragment): gag protein from human immunodeficiency virus 1; gag
   1680..1913    +  misc_feature   RRE: The Rev response element (RRE) of HIV-1 allows for Rev-dependent mRNA export from the nucleus to the cytoplasm.
   2290..2390    +  CDS            Rev (fragment): human immunodeficiency virus 1 (HIV-1) Rev protein; rev; enhances nuclear export of unspliced and incompletely spliced viral mRNAs
   2440..2557    +  misc_feature   cPPT/CTS: central polypurine tract and central termination sequence of HIV-1
   2608..2848    +  promoter       U6 promoter: RNA polymerase III promoter for human U6 snRNA
   2878..2953    +  misc_RNA       gRNA scaffold: guide RNA scaffold for the Streptococcus pyogenes CRISPR/Cas9 system
   2971..2989    +  CDS            small t antigen (fragment): SV40 (simian virus 40) small t antigen
   3015..3226    +  promoter       EF-1α core promoter: core promoter for human elongation factor EF-1α
   3251..7354    +  CDS            Cas9: Cas9 (Csn1) endonuclease from the Streptococcus pyogenes Type II CRISPR/Cas system generates RNA-guided double strand breaks in DNA
   7492..8089    +  CDS            PuroR (fragment): puromycin N-acetyltransferase; pac from Streptomyces; confers resistance to puromycin
   8105..8693    +  misc_feature   WPRE: woodchuck hepatitis virus posttranscriptional regulatory element
   8744..8763    +  misc_feature   cPPT/CTS (fragment): central polypurine tract and central termination sequence of HIV-1
   8765..8998    +  LTR            3' LTR (ΔU3): self-inactivating 3' long terminal repeat (LTR) from HIV-1
   9030..9254    +  polyA_signal   bGH poly(A) signal: bovine growth hormone polyadenylation signal
   9258..9279    +  promoter       SV40 promoter (fragment): SV40 enhancer and early promoter
   9300..9728    +  rep_origin     f1 ori (sequence partly withheld): f1 bacteriophage origin of replication; arrow indicates direction of (+) strand synthesis
   9742..10071   +  promoter       SV40 promoter: SV40 enhancer and early promoter
  10119..10166   +  promoter       EM7 promoter: synthetic bacterial promoter&nbsp
  10185..10559   +  CDS            BleoR: antibiotic-binding protein; Sh ble from Streptoalloteichus hindustanus; confers resistance to bleomycin, phleomycin, and Zeocin™
  10569..10694   +  CDS            ble (fragment): BLE_KLEPN - Experimental evidence at protein level: Swiss-Prot protein existence level 1. Binding protein with a strong affinity to the bleomycin family of antibiotics. Binds to CL990; an antimitotic-antibiotic compound. From Klebsiella pneumoniae.
  10689..10810   +  polyA_signal   SV40 poly(A) signal: SV40 polyadenylation signal
  10881..10903   -  protein_bind   lac operator (fragment): The lac repressor binds to the lac operator to inhibit transcription in E. coli. This inhibition can be relieved by adding lactose or isopropyl-β-D-thiogalactopyranoside (IPTG). lac repressor encoded by lacI
  10907..10937   -  promoter       lac promoter: promoter for the E. coli lac operon
  10952..10973   -  protein_bind   CAP binding site: CAP binding activates transcription in the presence of cAMP. E. coli catabolite activator protein
  10986..11078   -  CDS            lacI (fragment): lac repressor; lacI; The lac repressor binds to the lac operator to inhibit transcription in E. coli. This inhibition can be relieved by adding lactose or isopropyl-β-D-thiogalactopyranoside (IPTG).
  11261..11849   -  rep_origin     ori: high-copy-number ColE1/pMB1/pBR322/pUC origin of replication
  12020..12880   -  CDS            AmpR: β-lactamase; bla; confers resistance to ampicillin, carbenicillin, and related antibiotics
  12881..12985   -  promoter       AmpR promoter: bla
