[The description below was written by a language model from this plasmid's Addgene catalogue record and pLannotate feature annotations shown in this document.]
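Description:
LentiCRISPR v2-sgAMPK alpha2 clone3 is an all-in-one lentiviral CRISPR/Cas9 plasmid of about 13 kb, built on the lentiCRISPR v2 backbone, that targets human PRKAA2, the gene for the AMPK alpha2 catalytic subunit. It is propagated in E. coli through a high-copy ColE1/pUC-type origin with ampicillin selection (AmpR with its own promoter). The backbone also carries an f1 origin and an SV40/EM7-driven bleomycin/Zeocin resistance cassette, which lies outside the LTRs and so is not part of the packaged viral genome.

The transfer cassette has a third-generation, self-inactivating layout. A CMV enhancer/promoter replaces the U3 region upstream of a truncated HIV-1 5' LTR, allowing Tat-independent production of genomic RNA. This is followed by the Ψ packaging signal with a partial gag sequence, the RRE for Rev-dependent nuclear export, and the cPPT/CTS. A ΔU3 3' LTR followed by a bGH polyadenylation signal closes the unit.

Inside it, a human U6 RNA polymerase III promoter drives the 20-nt PRKAA2 guide fused to the S. pyogenes gRNA scaffold. An EF-1α core promoter drives S. pyogenes Cas9, followed by a puromycin N-acetyltransferase coding sequence on the same strand. The feature table does not annotate the linker between Cas9 and PuroR. A WPRE downstream enhances transcript expression.

After packaging into lentivirus and transduction, cells can be selected with puromycin, and Cas9 cleavage directed by the guide disrupts PRKAA2. The record gives the purpose only as targeting human AMPK alpha2, and the associated publication concerns AMPK activation under energy stress and ferroptosis. The name "clone3" suggests it is one of several guides against this gene, although the record does not say so.
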