Addgene plasmid #162124: LentiCRISPR v2-sgAMPK alpha2 clone3
Purpose: Lentiviral sgRNA plasmid targeting human AMPK alpha2
Depositing lab: Boyi Gan. Depositing organization: University of Texas MD Anderson Cancer Center. Publication: Energy-stress-mediated AMPK activation inhibits ferroptosis. Lee H, Zandkarimi F, Zhang Y, Meena JK, Kim J, Zhuang L, Tyagi S, Ma L, Westbrook TF, Steinberg GR, Nakada D, Stockwell BR, Gan B. Nat Cell Biol. 2020 Feb;22(2):225-234. doi: 10.1038/s41556-020-0461-8. Epub 2020 Feb 6. PubMed 32029897.
Backbone
  Vector backbone: lentiCRISPR v2
  Vector type: Lentiviral
  Selectable markers: Puromycin
Growth in bacteria
  Bacterial resistance: Ampicillin, 100 μg/mL
  Growth temperature: 37°C
  Growth strain: NEB Stable
  Copy number: High Copy
Gene/Insert
  Gene/Insert name: sgAMPK alpha2
  gRNA/shRNA sequence: ACTTACAGTTTGATAATATG
  Species: H. sapiens (human)
  Entrez Gene: PRKAA2 (a.k.a. AMPK, AMPK2, AMPKa2, PRKAA)
  Cloning method: Gibson Cloning
Terms and licenses: Academic/Nonprofit Terms; Industry Terms: Not Available to Industry
How to cite: LentiCRISPR v2-sgAMPK alpha2 clone3 was a gift from Boyi Gan (Addgene plasmid # 162124 ; http://n2t.net/addgene:162124 ; RRID:Addgene_162124)
